LOCUS       Exported 8963 bp ds-DNA circular SYN 15-JUN-2021
DEFINITION  Expresses TMPRSS2 in mammalian cells.
ACCESSION   .
VERSION     .
KEYWORDS    pscALPSblasti-TMPRSS2 Blasti
SOURCE      synthetic DNA construct
  ORGANISM  synthetic DNA construct
REFERENCE   1 (bases 1 to 8963)
  AUTHORS   Yurkovetskiy L, Wang X, Pascal KE, Tomkins-Tinch C, Nyalile TP, Wang
            Y, Baum A, Diehl WE, Dauphin A, Carbone C, Veinotte K, Egri SB,
            Schaffner SF, Lemieux JE, Munro JB, Rafique A, Barve A, Sabeti PC,
            Kyratsous CA, Dudkina NV, Shen K, Luban J
  TITLE     Structural and Functional Analysis of the D614G SARS-CoV-2 Spike
            Protein Variant.
  JOURNAL   Cell. 2020 Sep 15. pii: S0092-8674(20)31229-0. doi:
            10.1016/j.cell.2020.09.032.
  PUBMED    32991842
REFERENCE   2 (bases 1 to 8963)
  AUTHORS   .
  TITLE     Direct Submission
  JOURNAL   Exported Jun 15, 2021 from SnapGene Server 1.1.58
            http://www.snapgene.com
FEATURES             Location/Qualifiers
     source          1..8963
                     /organism="synthetic DNA construct"
                     /mol_type="other DNA"
     misc_feature    162..279
                     /label=cPPT/CTS
                     /note="central polypurine tract and central termination
                     sequence of HIV-1"
     promoter        416..823
                     /label=SFFV promoter
                     /note="spleen focus-forming virus long terminal repeat
                     (LTR) promoter"
     regulatory      832..841
                     /regulatory_class="other"
                     /note="vertebrate consensus sequence for strong initiation
                     of translation (Kozak, 1987)"
     regulatory      2811..2820
                     /regulatory_class="other"
                     /note="vertebrate consensus sequence for strong initiation
                     of translation (Kozak, 1987)"
     CDS             3001..3012
                     /codon_start=1
                     /product="WELQut protease recognition and cleavage site"
                     /label=WELQut site
                     /translation="WELQ"
     misc_feature    3225..3813
                     /label=WPRE
                     /note="woodchuck hepatitis virus posttranscriptional
                     regulatory element"
     primer_bind     complement(3278..3298)
                     /label=WPRE-R
                     /note="WPRE, reverse primer"
     CDS             complement(3696..3707)
                     /codon_start=1
                     /product="Factor Xa recognition and cleavage site"
                     /label=Factor Xa site
                     /translation="IEGR"
     LTR             4331..4511
                     /label=5' LTR (truncated)
                     /note="truncated 5' long terminal repeat (LTR) from HIV-1"
     rep_origin      complement(4582..5170)
                     /direction=LEFT
                     /label=ori
                     /note="high-copy-number ColE1/pMB1/pBR322/pUC origin of
                     replication"
     primer_bind     complement(4662..4681)
                     /label=pBR322ori-F
                     /note="pBR322 origin, forward primer"
     CDS             complement(5341..6201)
                     /codon_start=1
                     /gene="bla"
                     /product="beta-lactamase"
                     /label=AmpR
                     /note="confers resistance to ampicillin, carbenicillin, and
                     related antibiotics"
                     /translation="MSIQHFRVALIPFFAAFCLPVFAHPETLVKVKDAEDQLGARVGYI
                     ELDLNSGKILESFRPEERFPMMSTFKVLLCGAVLSRIDAGQEQLGRRIHYSQNDLVEYS
                     PVTEKHLTDGMTVRELCSAAITMSDNTAANLLLTTIGGPKELTAFLHNMGDHVTRLDRW
                     EPELNEAIPNDERDTTMPVAMATTLRKLLTGELLTLASRQQLIDWMEADKVAGPLLRSA
                     LPAGWFIADKSGAGERGSRGIIAALGPDGKPSRIVVIYTTGSQATMDERNRQIAEIGAS
                     LIKHW"
     primer_bind     5964..5983
                     /label=Amp-R
                     /note="Ampicillin resistance gene, reverse primer"
     promoter        complement(6202..6306)
                     /gene="bla"
                     /label=AmpR promoter
     primer_bind     complement(6381..6400)
                     /label=pRS-marker
                     /note="pRS vectors, use to sequence yeast selectable
                     marker"
     primer_bind     complement(6574..6594)
                     /label=pBABE 3'
                     /note="SV40 enhancer, reverse primer for pBABE vectors"
     promoter        6579..6908
                     /label=SV40 promoter
                     /note="SV40 enhancer and early promoter"
     rep_origin      6759..6894
                     /label=SV40 ori
                     /note="SV40 origin of replication"
     primer_bind     6821..6840
                     /label=SV40pro-F
                     /note="SV40 promoter/origin, forward primer"
     enhancer        6920..7299
                     /label=CMV enhancer
                     /note="human cytomegalovirus immediate early enhancer"
     promoter        7301..7499
                     /label=CMV promoter
                     /note="human cytomegalovirus (CMV) immediate early
                     promoter"
     primer_bind     7454..7474
                     /label=CMV-F
                     /note="Human CMV immediate early promoter, forward primer"
     LTR             7517..7697
                     /label=5' LTR (truncated)
                     /note="truncated 5' long terminal repeat (LTR) from HIV-1"
     misc_feature    7744..7869
                     /label=HIV-1 Psi
                     /note="packaging signal of human immunodeficiency virus
                     type 1"
     misc_feature    8366..8599
                     /label=RRE
                     /note="The Rev response element (RRE) of HIV-1 allows for
                     Rev-dependent mRNA export from the nucleus to the
                     cytoplasm."
     CDS             8783..8827
                     /codon_start=1
                     /product="antigenic peptide corresponding to amino acids
                     655 to 669 of the HIV envelope protein gp41 (Lutje Hulsik
                     et al., 2013)"
                     /label=gp41 peptide
                     /note="recognized by the 2H10 single-chain llama nanobody"
                     /translation="KNEQELLELDKWASL"
ORIGIN
        1 tatcgtttca gacccacctc ccaaccccga ggggacccga caggcccgaa ggaatagaag
       61 aagaaggtgg agagagagac agagacagat ccattcgatt agtgaacgga tcggcactgc
      121 gtgcgccaat tctgcagaca aatggcagta ttcatccaca attttaaaag aaaagggggg
      181 attggggggt acagtgcagg ggaaagaata gtagacataa tagcaacaga catacaaact
      241 aaagaattac aaaaacaaat tacaaaaatt caaaattttc gggtttatta cagggacagc
      301 agagatccag tttggttaat taactgcagc cccgataaaa taaaagattt tatttagtct
      361 ccagaaaaag gggggaatga aagaccccac ctgtaggttt ggcaagctag ctgcagtaac
      421 gccattttgc aaggcatgga aaaataccaa accaagaata gagaagttca gatcaagggc
      481 gggtacatga aaatagctaa cgttgggcca aacaggatat ctgcggtgag cagtttcggc
      541 cccggcccgg ggccaagaac agatggtcac cgcagtttcg gccccggccc gaggccaaga
      601 acagatggtc cccagatatg gcccaaccct cagcagtttc ttaagaccca tcagatgttt
      661 ccaggctccc ccaaggacct gaaatgaccc tgcgccttat ttgaattaac caatcagcct
      721 gcttctcgct tctgttcgcg cgcttctgct tcccgagctc tataaaagag ctcacaaccc
      781 ctcactcggc gcgccagtcc tccgacagac tgagtcgccc gggggtctag agccaccatg
      841 gctttgaact cagggtcacc accagctatt ggaccttact atgaaaacca tggataccaa
      901 ccggaaaacc cctatcccgc acagcccact gtggtcccca ctgtctacga ggtgcatccg
      961 gctcagtact acccgtcccc cgtgccccag tacgccccga gggtcctgac gcaggcttcc
     1021 aaccccgtcg tctgcacgca gcccaaatcc ccatccggga cagtgtgcac ctcaaagact
     1081 aagaaagcac tgtgcatcac cttgaccctg gggaccttcc tcgtgggagc tgcgctggcc
     1141 gctggcctac tctggaagtt catgggcagc aagtgctcca actctgggat agagtgcgac
     1201 tcctcaggta cctgcatcaa cccctctaac tggtgtgatg gcgtgtcaca ctgccccggc
     1261 ggggaggacg agaatcggtg tgttcgcctc tacggaccaa acttcatcct tcaggtgtac
     1321 tcatctcaga ggaagtcctg gcaccctgtg tgccaagacg actggaacga gaactacggg
     1381 cgggcggcct gcagggacat gggctataag aataattttt actctagcca aggaatagtg
     1441 gatgacagcg gatccaccag ctttatgaaa ctgaacacaa gtgccggcaa tgtcgatatc
     1501 tataaaaaac tgtaccacag tgatgcctgt tcttcaaaag cagtggtttc tttacgctgt
     1561 atagcctgcg gggtcaactt gaactcaagc cgccagagca ggatcgtggg cggcgagagc
     1621 gcgctcccgg gggcctggcc ctggcaggtc agcctgcacg tccagaacgt ccacgtgtgc
     1681 ggaggctcca tcatcacccc cgagtggatc gtgacagccg cccactgcgt ggaaaaacct
     1741 cttaacaatc catggcattg gacggcattt gcggggattt tgagacaatc tttcatgttc
     1801 tatggagccg gataccaagt agaaaaagtg atttctcatc caaattatga ctccaagacc
     1861 aagaacaatg acattgcgct gatgaagctg cagaagcctc tgactttcaa cgacctagtg
     1921 aaaccagtgt gtctgcccaa cccaggcatg atgctgcagc cagaacagct ctgctggatt
     1981 tccgggtggg gggccaccga ggagaaaggg aagacctcag aagtgctgaa cgctgccaag
     2041 gtgcttctca ttgagacaca gagatgcaac agcagatatg tctatgacaa cctgatcaca
     2101 ccagccatga tctgtgccgg cttcctgcag gggaacgtcg attcttgcca gggtgacagt
     2161 ggagggcctc tggtcacttc gaagaacaat atctggtggc tgatagggga tacaagctgg
     2221 ggttctggct gtgccaaagc ttacagacca ggagtgtacg ggaatgtgat ggtattcacg
     2281 gactggattt atcgacaaat gagggcagac ggctaggaat tctcgacctt gactggcggc
     2341 gcgaccttga ggcctgcgtt cgcctcagtt gccccctctg tgcaatgggg agacgcgcct
     2401 catcgcttga caacggccga agagccgccg cgcttccgtc tcccgcgtgc gcgcgccatg
     2461 ctgcccaccc ccgttccgca ctgaccctcc cccgtgcccc gcgtcccgta ctgccgcccc
     2521 gccccgagtc ccatgccgca gccaccgcga cggagcccgc aggcgggaac ctgcctccgc
     2581 gcgttagcgc gcacgcgcgc ctcatgtgtc gtccccatca gcgccggctt ccgtctatag
     2641 gccagatgca ctgtcactct ggcgaagtcg cagacccgat tggccgggac ggaggcgcga
     2701 gaccgggttg cgggcggggc cgaacgtggt ataaaagggg cgggaggcca ggctcgtgcc
     2761 gttttgcaga cgccaccgcc gaggaaaacc gtgtactatt agccacgcgt gccgccatgg
     2821 ctaaaccact gtcccaggaa gaatccacac tgatcgaacg agcaaccgct actatcaact
     2881 caatcccaat ctccgaagac tactctgtgg cctccgccgc cctgagcagc gacggacgaa
     2941 tcttcaccgg cgtgaacgtc taccacttta ccggcggccc ctgcgctgag ctggtggtcc
     3001 tgggaactgc agccgctgca gccgctggaa atctgacctg tatcgtggct atcgggaacg
     3061 aaaatagggg aatcctgtct ccatgcggcc ggtgtagaca ggtcctgctg gatctgcatc
     3121 ccgggatcaa ggcaattgtg aaagactcag atggacagcc cacagccgtc ggcattcgcg
     3181 agctgctgcc tagcggctat gtgtgggaag ggtgagcgat cgctaatcaa cctctggatt
     3241 acaaaatttg tgaaagattg actggtattc ttaactatgt tgctcctttt acgctatgtg
     3301 gatacgctgc tttaatgcct ttgtatcatg ctattgcttc ccgtatggct ttcattttct
     3361 cctccttgta taaatcctgg ttgctgtctc tttatgagga gttgtggccc gttgtcaggc
     3421 aacgtggcgt ggtgtgcact gtgtttgctg acgcaacccc cactggttgg ggcattgcca
     3481 ccacctgtca gctcctttcc gggactttcg ctttccccct ccctattgcc acggcggaac
     3541 tcatcgccgc ctgccttgcc cgctgctgga caggggctcg gctgttgggc actgacaatt
     3601 ccgtggtgtt gtcggggaag ctgacgtcct ttccatggct gctcgcctgt gttgccacct
     3661 ggattctgcg cgggacgtcc ttctgctacg tcccttcggc cctcaatcca gcggaccttc
     3721 cttcccgcgg cctgctgccg gctctgcggc ctcttccgcg tcttcgcctt cgccctcaga
     3781 cgagtcggat ctccctttgg gccgcctccc cgcttaatcg cgtcgagacc tagaaaaaca
     3841 tggagcaatc acaagtagca atacagcagc taccaatgct gattgtgcct ggctagaagc
     3901 acaagaggag gaggaggtgg gttttccagt cacacctcag gtacctttaa gaccaatgac
     3961 ttacaaggca gctgtagatc ttagccactt tttaaaagaa aaggggggac tggaagggct
     4021 aattcactcc caacgaagac aagatatcct tgatctgtgg atctaccaca cacaaggcta
     4081 cttccctgat tggcagaact acacaccagg gccagggatc agatatccac tgacctttgg
     4141 atggtgctac aagctagtac cagttgagca agagaaggta gaagaagcca atgaaggaga
     4201 gaacacccgc ttgttacacc ctgtgagcct gcatgggatg gatgacccgg agagagaagt
     4261 attagagtgg aggtttgaca gccgcctagc atttcatcac atggcccgag agctgcatcc
     4321 ggactgtact gggtctctct ggttagacca gatctgagcc tgggagctct ctggctaact
     4381 agggaaccca ctgcttaagc ctcaataaag cttgccttga gtgcttcaag tagtgtgtgc
     4441 ccgtctgttg tgtgactctg gtaactagag atccctcaga cccttttagt cagtgtggaa
     4501 aatctctagc agggcccgtt tcatgtgagc aaaaggccag caaaaggcca ggaaccgtaa
     4561 aaaggccgcg ttgctggcgt ttttccatag gctccgcccc cctgacgagc atcacaaaaa
     4621 tcgacgctca agtcagaggt ggcgaaaccc gacaggacta taaagatacc aggcgtttcc
     4681 ccctggaagc tccctcgtgc gctctcctgt tccgaccctg ccgcttaccg gatacctgtc
     4741 cgcctttctc ccttcgggaa gcgtggcgct ttctcatagc tcacgctgta ggtatctcag
     4801 ttcggtgtag gtcgttcgct ccaagctggg ctgtgtgcac gaaccccccg ttcagcccga
     4861 ccgctgcgcc ttatccggta actatcgtct tgagtccaac ccggtaagac acgacttatc
     4921 gccactggca gcagccactg gtaacaggat tagcagagcg aggtatgtag gcggtgctac
     4981 agagttcttg aagtggtggc ctaactacgg ctacactaga agaacagtat ttggtatctg
     5041 cgctctgctg aagccagtta ccttcggaaa aagagttggt agctcttgat ccggcaaaca
     5101 aaccaccgct ggtagcggtg gtttttttgt ttgcaagcag cagattacgc gcagaaaaaa
     5161 aggatctcaa gaagatcctt tgatcttttc tacggggtct gacgctcagt ggaacgaaaa
     5221 ctcacgttaa gggattttgg tcatgagatt atcaaaaagg atcttcacct agatcctttt
     5281 aaattaaaaa tgaagtttta aatcaatcta aagtatatat gagtaaactt ggtctgacag
     5341 ttaccaatgc ttaatcagtg aggcacctat ctcagcgatc tgtctatttc gttcatccat
     5401 agttgcctga ctccccgtcg tgtagataac tacgatacgg gagggcttac catctggccc
     5461 cagtgctgca atgataccgc gagacccacg ctcaccggct ccagatttat cagcaataaa
     5521 ccagccagcc ggaagggccg agcgcagaag tggtcctgca actttatccg cctccatcca
     5581 gtctattaat tgttgccggg aagctagagt aagtagttcg ccagttaata gtttgcgcaa
     5641 cgttgttgcc attgctacag gcatcgtggt gtcacgctcg tcgtttggta tggcttcatt
     5701 cagctccggt tcccaacgat caaggcgagt tacatgatcc cccatgttgt gcaaaaaagc
     5761 ggttagctcc ttcggtcctc cgatcgttgt cagaagtaag ttggccgcag tgttatcact
     5821 catggttatg gcagcactgc ataattctct tactgtcatg ccatccgtaa gatgcttttc
     5881 tgtgactggt gagtactcaa ccaagtcatt ctgagaatag tgtatgcggc gaccgagttg
     5941 ctcttgcccg gcgtcaatac gggataatac cgcgccacat agcagaactt taaaagtgct
     6001 catcattgga aaacgttctt cggggcgaaa actctcaagg atcttaccgc tgttgagatc
     6061 cagttcgatg taacccactc gtgcacccaa ctgatcttca gcatctttta ctttcaccag
     6121 cgtttctggg tgagcaaaaa caggaaggca aaatgccgca aaaaagggaa taagggcgac
     6181 acggaaatgt tgaatactca tactcttcct ttttcaatat tattgaagca tttatcaggg
     6241 ttattgtctc atgagcggat acatatttga atgtatttag aaaaataaac aaataggggt
     6301 tccgcgcaca tttccccgaa aagtgccacc tgacgtcgac ggatcgggag atctcccgat
     6361 cccctatggt gcactctcag tacaatctgc tctgatgccg catagttaag ccagtatctg
     6421 ctccctgctt gtgtgttgga ggtcgctgag tagtgcgcga gcaaaattta agctacaaca
     6481 aggcaaggct tgaccgacaa ttgcatgaag aatctgctta gggttaggcg ttttgcgctg
     6541 cttcgcgatg tacgggccag atatacgcgc tgtggaatgt gtgtcagtta gggtgtggaa
     6601 agtccccagg ctccccagca ggcagaagta tgcaaagcat gcatctcaat tagtcagcaa
     6661 ccaggtgtgg aaagtcccca ggctccccag caggcagaag tatgcaaagc atgcatctca
     6721 attagtcagc aaccatagtc ccgcccctaa ctccgcccat cccgccccta actccgccca
     6781 gttccgccca ttctccgccc catggctgac taattttttt tatttatgca gaggccgagg
     6841 ccgcctctgc ctctgagcta ttccagaagt agtgaggagg cttttttgga ggcctaggct
     6901 tttgcaaaaa gctcgcgttg acattgatta ttgactagtt attaatagta atcaattacg
     6961 gggtcattag ttcatagccc atatatggag ttccgcgtta cataacttac ggtaaatggc
     7021 ccgcctggct gaccgcccaa cgacccccgc ccattgacgt caataatgac gtatgttccc
     7081 atagtaacgc caatagggac tttccattga cgtcaatggg tggagtattt acggtaaact
     7141 gcccacttgg cagtacatca agtgtatcat atgccaagta cgccccctat tgacgtcaat
     7201 gacggtaaat ggcccgcctg gcattatgcc cagtacatga ccttatggga ctttcctact
     7261 tggcagtaca tctacgtatt agtcatcgct attaccatgg tgatgcggtt ttggcagtac
     7321 atcaatgggc gtggatagcg gtttgactca cggggatttc caagtctcca ccccattgac
     7381 gtcaatggga gtttgttttg gcaccaaaat caacgggact ttccaaaatg tcgtaacaac
     7441 tccgccccat tgacgcaaat gggcggtagg cgtgtacggt gggaggtcta tataagcagc
     7501 gcgttttgcc tgtactgggt ctctctggtt agaccagatc tgagcctggg agctctctgg
     7561 ctaactaggg aacccactgc ttaagcctca ataaagcttg ccttgagtgc ttcaagtagt
     7621 gtgtgcccgt ctgttgtgtg actctggtaa ctagagatcc ctcagaccct tttagtcagt
     7681 gtggaaaatc tctagcagtg gcgcccgaac agggacttga aagcgaaagg gaaaccagag
     7741 gagctctctc gacgcaggac tcggcttgct gaagcgcgca cggcaagagg cgaggggcgg
     7801 cgactggtga gtacgccaaa aattttgact agcggaggct agaaggagag agatgggtgc
     7861 gagagcgtca gtattaagcg ggggagaatt agatcgcgat gggaaaaaat tcggttaagg
     7921 ccagggggaa agaaaaaata taaattaaaa catatagtat gggcaagcag ggagctagaa
     7981 cgattcgcag ttaatcctgg cctgttagaa acatcagaag gctgtagaca aatactggga
     8041 cagctacaac catcccttca gacaggatca gaagaactta gatcattata taatacagta
     8101 gcaaccctct attgtgtgca tcaaaggata gagataaaag acaccaagga agctttagac
     8161 aagatagagg aagagcaaaa caaaagtaag accaccgcac agcaagcggc cggccgctga
     8221 tcttcagacc tggaggagga gatatgaggg acaattggag aagtgaatta tataaatata
     8281 aagtagtaaa aattgaacca ttaggagtag cacccaccaa ggcaaagaga agagtggtgc
     8341 agagagaaaa aagagcagtg ggaataggag ctttgttcct tgggttcttg ggagcagcag
     8401 gaagcactat gggcgcagcg tcaatgacgc tgacggtaca ggccagacaa ttattgtctg
     8461 gtatagtgca gcagcagaac aatttgctga gggctattga ggcgcaacag catctgttgc
     8521 aactcacagt ctggggcatc aagcagctcc aggcaagaat cctggctgtg gaaagatacc
     8581 taaaggatca acagctcctg gggatttggg gttgctctgg aaaactcatt tgcaccactg
     8641 ctgtgccttg gaatgctagt tggagtaata aatctctgga acagatttgg aatcacacga
     8701 cctggatgga gtgggacaga gaattaacaa ttacacaagc ttaatacact ccttaattga
     8761 agaatcgcaa aaccagcaag aaaagaatga acaagaatta ttggaattag ataaatgggc
     8821 aagtttgtgg aattggttta acataacaaa ttggctgtgg tatataaaat tattcataat
     8881 gatagtagga ggcttggtag gtttaagaat agtttttgct gtactttcta tagtgaatag
     8941 agttaggcag ggatattcac cat
//
