[The description below was written by a language model from this plasmid's Addgene catalogue record and the feature table of its GenBank file.]
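Description:
pscALPSblasti-TMPRSS2 Blasti is an 8,963 bp HIV-1-based lentiviral transfer vector built on the pscALPS backbone for stable expression of human TMPRSS2 (also known as PRSS10), a transmembrane serine protease, in mammalian cells. It is propagated in bacteria through a high-copy ColE1/pUC-type origin and an ampicillin resistance gene (bla) with its own promoter. The record specifies a recombination-deficient "stable" host strain, as is common for plasmids carrying repeated LTR sequences. An SV40 promoter/origin segment also lies in the plasmid backbone.

The viral genome is transcribed in packaging cells from a CMV enhancer/promoter fused to a truncated HIV-1 5' LTR. This is followed by the Psi packaging signal, the Rev response element for Rev-dependent nuclear export of the genomic RNA, and the cPPT/CTS, which aids nuclear import of the reverse-transcribed genome. A second truncated LTR closes the cassette at the 3' end. Inside the provirus, the SFFV LTR promoter sits directly upstream of a Kozak consensus where the TMPRSS2 open reading frame is expected to begin. A second Kozak sequence further downstream probably marks the start of the blasticidin resistance gene named in the catalogue entry. Neither coding sequence is annotated in the feature table, however, and no element linking or separately driving the marker is recorded. A WPRE follows to enhance transcript stability and expression. The short WELQut, Factor Xa and gp41 peptide annotations look like incidental automated matches rather than designed features.

The construct is used to make blasticidin-selectable cell lines expressing TMPRSS2. The associated publication concerns the SARS-CoV-2 spike D614G variant, which is consistent with generating target cells for spike-mediated entry assays.
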