Addgene plasmid #158088: pscALPSblasti-TMPRSS2 Blasti
Purpose: Expresses TMPRSS2 in mammalian cells
Depositing lab: Jeremy Luban. Depositing organization: University of Massachusetts, Worcester. Publication: Structural and Functional Analysis of the D614G SARS-CoV-2 Spike Protein Variant. Yurkovetskiy L, Wang X, Pascal KE, Tomkins-Tinch C, Nyalile TP, Wang Y, Baum A, Diehl WE, Dauphin A, Carbone C, Veinotte K, Egri SB, Schaffner SF, Lemieux JE, Munro JB, Rafique A, Barve A, Sabeti PC, Kyratsous CA, Dudkina NV, Shen K, Luban J. Cell. 2020 Sep 15. pii: S0092-8674(20)31229-0. doi: 10.1016/j.cell.2020.09.032. PubMed 32991842.
Backbone
  Vector backbone: pscALPS
  Vector type: Mammalian Expression, Lentiviral
  Selectable markers: Blasticidin
Growth in bacteria
  Bacterial resistance: Ampicillin, 100 μg/mL
  Growth temperature: 30°C
  Growth strain: NEB Stable
  Copy number: High Copy
Gene/Insert
  Gene/Insert name: TMPRSS2
  Species: H. sapiens (human)
  Entrez Gene: TMPRSS2 (a.k.a. PRSS10)
Terms and licenses: Academic/Nonprofit Terms; Industry Terms: Not Available to Industry
How to cite: pscALPSblasti-TMPRSS2 Blasti was a gift from Jeremy Luban (Addgene plasmid # 158088 ; http://n2t.net/addgene:158088 ; RRID:Addgene_158088)
